>Addgene plasmid #183032 | pET-11-LECT2-I40 | addgene full sequence | sequence record 357599 | Addgene NGS Result
GGTTTGCGTATTGGGCGCCAGGGTGGTTTTTCTTTTCACCAGTGAGACGGGCAACAGCTGATTGCCCTTC
ACCGCCTGGCCCTGAGAGAGTTGCAGCAAGCGGTCCACGCTGGTTTGCCCCAGCAGGCGAAAATCCTGTT
TGATGGTGGTTAACGGCGGGATATAACATGAGCTGTCTTCGGTATCGTCGTATCCCACTACCGAGATATC
CGCACCAACGCGCAGCCCGGACTCGGTAATGGCGCGCATTGCGCCCAGCGCCATCTGATCGTTGGCAACC
AGCATCGCAGTGGGAACGATGCCCTCATTCAGCATTTGCATGGTTTGTTGAAAACCGGACATGGCACTCC
AGTCGCCTTCCCGTTCCGCTATCGGCTGAATTTGATTGCGAGTGAGATATTTATGCCAGCCAGCCAGACG
CAGACGCGCCGAGACAGAACTTAATGGGCCCGCTAACAGCGCGATTTGCTGGTGACCCAATGCGACCAGA
TGCTCCACGCCCAGTCGCGTACCGTCTTCATGGGAGAAAATAATACTGTTGATGGGTGTCTGGTCAGAGA
CATCAAGAAATAACGCCGGAACATTAGTGCAGGCAGCTTCCACAGCAATGGCATCCTGGTCATCCAGCGG
ATAGTTAATGATCAGCCCACTGACGCGTTGCGCGAGAAGATTGTGCACCGCCGCTTTACAGGCTTCGACG
CCGCTTCGTTCTACCATCGACACCACCACGCTGGCACCCAGTTGATCGGCGCGAGATTTAATCGCCGCGA
CAATTTGCGACGGCGCGTGCAGGGCCAGACTGGAGGTGGCAACGCCAATCAGCAACGACTGTTTGCCCGC
CAGTTGTTGTGCCACGCGGTTGGGAATGTAATTCAGCTCCGCCATCGCCGCTTCCACTTTTTCCCGCGTT
TTCGCAGAAACGTGGCTGGCCTGGTTCACCACGCGGGAAACGGTCTGATAAGAGACACCGGCATACTCTG
CGACATCGTATAACGTTACTGGTTTCACATTCACCACCCTGAATTGACTCTCTTCCGGGCGCTATCATGC
CATACCGCGAAAGGTTTTGCGCCATTCGATGGTGTCCGGGATCTCGACGCTCTCCCTTATGCGACTCCTG
CATTAGGAAGCAGCCCAGTAGTAGGTTGAGGCCGTTGAGCACCGCCGCCGCAAGGAATGGTGCATGCAAG
GAGATGGCGCCCAACAGTCCCCCGGCCACGGGGCCTGCCACCATACCCACGCCGAAACAAGCGCTCATGA
GCCCGAAGTGGCGAGCCCGATCTTCCCCATCGGTGATGTCGGCGATATAGGCGCCAGCAACCGCACCTGT
GGCGCCGGTGATGCCGGCCACGATGCGTCCGGCGTAGAGGATCGAGATCTCGATCCCGCGAAATTAATAC
GACTCACTATAGGGGAATTGTGAGCGGATAACAATTCCCCTCTAGAAATAATTTTGTTTAACTTTAAGAA
GGAGATATACATATGGGGCCATGGGCTAATATATGTGCTGGCAAGTCTTCCAATGAGATCCGGACGTGTG
ACCGCCATGGCTGTGGACAGTACTCTGCTCAAAGAAGTCAGAGGCCTCACCAGGGTGTGGACATCTTGTG
CTCTGCTGGATCTACTGTGTACGCACCATTCACTGGAATGATTGTGGGCCAGGAGAAACCTTATCAAAAC
AAGAATGCTATCAATAATGGTGTTCGAATATCTGGAAGAGGTTTTTGTGTCAAAATGTTCTACATTAAGC
CAATTAAGTATAAAGGTCCTATTAAGAAGGGAGAAAAACTTGGAACTCTATTGCCCTTGCAGAAAGTTTA
TCCTGGCATACAATCGCATGTGCACATTGAAAACTGTGACTCGAGTGACCCTACTGCATACCTGTAGAAT
AGGATCCGGCTGCTAACAAAGCCCGAAAGGAAGCTGAGTTGGCTGCTGCCACCGCTGAGCAATAACTAGC
ATAACCCCTTGGGGCCTCTAAACGGGTCTTGAGGGGTTTTTTGCTGAAAGGAGGAACTATATCCGGATAT
CCCGCAAGAGGCCCGGCAGTACCGGCATAACCAAGCCTATGCCTACAGCATCCAGGGTGACGGTGCCGAG
GATGACGATGAGCGCATTGTTAGATTTCATACACGGTGCCTGACTGCGTTAGCAATTTAACTGTGATAAA
CTACCGCATTAAAGCTTATCGATGATAAGCTGTCAAACATGAGAATTCTTGAAGACGAAAGGGCCTCGTG
ATACGCCTATTTTTATAGGTTAATGTCATGATAATAATGGTTTCTTAGACGTCAGGTGGCACTTTTCGGG
GAAATGTGCGCGGAACCCCTATTTGTTTATTTTTCTAAATACATTCAAATATGTATCCGCTCATGAGACA
ATAACCCTGATAAATGCTTCAATAATATTGAAAAAGGAAGAGTATGAGTATTCAACATTTCCGTGTCGCC
CTTATTCCCTTTTTTGCGGCATTTTGCCTTCCTGTTTTTGCTCACCCAGAAACGCTGGTGAAAGTAAAAG
ATGCTGAAGATCAGTTGGGTGCACGAGTGGGTTACATCGAACTGGATCTCAACAGCGGTAAGATCCTTGA
GAGTTTTCGCCCCGAAGAACGTTTTCCAATGATGAGCACTTTTAAAGTTCTGCTATGTGGCGCGGTATTA
TCCCGTGTTGACGCCGGGCAAGAGCAACTCGGTCGCCGCATACACTATTCTCAGAATGACTTGGTTGAGT
ACTCACCAGTCACAGAAAAGCATCTTACGGATGGCATGACAGTAAGAGAATTATGCAGTGCTGCCATAAC
CATGAGTGATAACACTGCGGCCAACTTACTTCTGACAACGATCGGAGGACCGAAGGAGCTAACCGCTTTT
TTGCACAACATGGGGGATCATGTAACTCGCCTTGATCGTTGGGAACCGGAGCTGAATGAAGCCATACCAA
ACGACGAGCGTGACACCACGATGCCTGCAGCAATGGCAACAACGTTGCGCAAACTATTAACTGGCGAACT
ACTTACTCTAGCTTCCCGGCAACAATTAATAGACTGGATGGAGGCGGATAAAGTTGCAGGACCACTTCTG
CGCTCGGCCCTTCCGGCTGGCTGGTTTATTGCTGATAAATCTGGAGCCGGTGAGCGTGGGTCTCGCGGTA
TCATTGCAGCACTGGGGCCAGATGGTAAGCCCTCCCGTATCGTAGTTATCTACACGACGGGGAGTCAGGC
AACTATGGATGAACGAAATAGACAGATCGCTGAGATAGGTGCCTCACTGATTAAGCATTGGTAACTGTCA
GACCAAGTTTACTCATATATACTTTAGATTGATTTAAAACTTCATTTTTAATTTAAAAGGATCTAGGTGA
AGATCCTTTTTGATAATCTCATGACCAAAATCCCTTAACGTGAGTTTTCGTTCCACTGAGCGTCAGACCC
CGTAGAAAAGATCAAAGGATCTTCTTGAGATCCTTTTTTTCTGCGCGTAATCTGCTGCTTGCAAACAAAA
AAACCACCGCTACCAGCGGTGGTTTGTTTGCCGGATCAAGAGCTACCAACTCTTTTTCCGAAGGTAACTG
GCTTCAGCAGAGCGCAGATACCAAATACTGTCCTTCTAGTGTAGCCGTAGTTAGGCCACCACTTCAAGAA
CTCTGTAGCACCGCCTACATACCTCGCTCTGCTAATCCTGTTACCAGTGGCTGCTGCCAGTGGCGATAAG
TCGTGTCTTACCGGGTTGGACTCAAGACGATAGTTACCGGATAAGGCGCAGCGGTCGGGCTGAACGGGGG
GTTCGTGCACACAGCCCAGCTTGGAGCGAACGACCTACACCGAACTGAGATACCTACAGCGTGAGCTATG
AGAAAGCGCCACGCTTCCCGAAGGGAGAAAGGCGGACAGGTATCCGGTAAGCGGCAGGGTCGGAACAGGA
GAGCGCACGAGGGAGCTTCCAGGGGGAAACGCCTGGTATCTTTATAGTCCTGTCGGGTTTCGCCACCTCT
GACTTGAGCGTCGATTTTTGTGATGCTCGTCAGGGGGGCGGAGCCTATGGAAAAACGCCAGCAACGCGGC
CTTTTTACGGTTCCTGGCCTTTTGCTGGCCTTTTGCTCACATGTTCTTTCCTGCGTTATCCCCTGATTCT
GTGGATAACCGTATTACCGCCTTTGAGTGAGCTGATACCGCTCGCCGCAGCCGAACGACCGAGCGCAGCG
AGTCAGTGAGCGAGGAAGCGGAAGAGCGCCTGATGCGGTATTTTCTCCTTACGCATCTGTGCGGTATTTC
ACACCGCAATGGTGCACTCTCAGTACAATCTGCTCTGATGCCGCATAGTTAAGCCAGTATACACTCCGCT
ATCGCTACGTGACTGGGTCATGGCTGCGCCCCGACACCCGCCAACACCCGCTGACGCGCCCTGACGGGCT
TGTCTGCTCCCGGCATCCGCTTACAGACAAGCTGTGACCGTCTCCGGGAGCTGCATGTGTCAGAGGTTTT
CACCGTCATCACCGAAACGCGCGAGGCAGCTGCGGTAAAGCTCATCAGCGTGGTCGTGAAGCGATTCACA
GATGTCTGCCTGTTCATCCGCGTCCAGCTCGTTGAGTTTCTCCAGAAGCGTTAATGTCTGGCTTCTGATA
AAGCGGGCCATGTTAAGGGCGGTTTTTTCCTGTTTGGTCACTGATGCCTCCGTGTAAGGGGGATTTCTGT
TCATGGGGGTAATGATACCGATGAAACGAGAGAGGATGCTCACGATACGGGTTACTGATGATGAACATGC
CCGGTTACTGGAACGTTGTGAGGGTAAACAACTGGCGGTATGGATGCGGCGGGACCAGAGAAAAATCACT
CAGGGTCAATGCCAGCGCTTCGTTAATACAGATGTAGGTGTTCCACAGGGTAGCCAGCAGCATCCTGCGA
TGCAGATCCGGAACATAATGGTGCAGGGCGCTGACTTCCGCGTTTCCAGACTTTACGAAACACGGAAACC
GAAGACCATTCATGTTGTTGCTCAGGTCGCAGACGTTTTGCAGCAGCAGTCGCTTCACGTTCGCTCGCGT
ATCGGTGATTCATTCTGCTAACCAGTAAGGCAACCCCGCCAGCCTAGCCGGGTCCTCAACGACAGGAGCA
CGATCATGCGCACCCGTGGCCAGGACCCAACGCTGCCCGAGATGCGCCGCGTGCGGCTGCTGGAGATGGC
GGACGCGATGGATATGTTCTGCCAAGGGTTGGTTTGCGCATTCACAGTTCTCCGCAAGAATTGATTGGCT
CCAATTCTTGGAGTGGTGAATCCGTTAGCGAGGTGCCGCCGGCTTCCATTCAGGTCGAGGTGGCCCGGCT
CCATGCACCGCGACGCAACGCGGGGAGGCAGACAAGGTATAGGGCGGCGCCTACAATCCATGCCAACCCG
TTCCATGTGCTCGCCGAGGCGGCATAAATCGCCGTGACGATCAGCGGTCCAATGATCGAAGTTAGGCTGG
TAAGAGCCGCGAGCGATCCTTGAAGCTGTCCCTGATGGTCGTCATCTACCTGCCTGGACAGCATGGCCTG
CAACGCGGGCATCCCGATGCCGCCGGAAGCGAGAAGAATCATAATGGGGAAGGCCATCCAGCCTCGCGTC
GCGAACGCCAGCAAGACGTAGCCCAGCGCGTCGGCCGCCATGCCGGCGATAATGGCCTGCTTCTCGCCGA
AACGTTTGGTGGCGGGACCAGTGACGAAGGCTTGAGCGAGGGCGTGCAAGATTCCGAATACCGCAAGCGA
CAGGCCGATCATCGTCGCGCTCCAGCGAAAGCGGTCCTCGCCGAAAATGACCCAGAGCGCTGCCGGCACC
TGTCCTACGAGTTGCATGATAAAGAAGACAGTCATAAGTGCGGCGACGATAGTCATGCCCCGCGCCCACC
GGAAGGAGCTGACTGGGTTGAAGGCTCTCAAGGGCATCGGTCGAGATCCCGGTGCCTAATGAGTGAGCTA
ACTTACATTAATTGCGTTGCGCTCACTGCCCGCTTTCCAGTCGGGAAACCTGTCGTGCCAGCTGCATTAA
TGAATCGGCCAACGCGCGGGGAGAGGC
Features (pLannotate 1.2.2; 19 found; start..end, strand, type, name):
   1009..1086    -  promoter       lacI promoter: lacI
   1094..1373    -  CDS            TcR (fragment): tetracycline efflux protein; tet; confers resistance to tetracycline
   1395..1413    +  promoter       T7 promoter: promoter for bacteriophage T7 RNA polymerase
   1414..1438    +  protein_bind   lac operator: The lac repressor binds to the lac operator to inhibit transcription in E. coli. This inhibition can be relieved by adding lactose or isopropyl-β-D-thiogalactopyranoside (IPTG). lac repressor encoded by lacI
   1453..1475    +  RBS            RBS: efficient ribosome binding site from bacteriophage T7 gene 10 (Olins and Rangwala, 1989)
   1486..1884    +  CDS            LECT2 (fragment): LECT2_HUMAN - Experimental evidence at protein level: Swiss-Prot protein existence level 1. Has a neutrophil chemotactic activity. Also a positive regulator of chondrocyte proliferation (PubMed:9524238). Does not show metalloendopeptidase activity (PubMed:27334921). From Homo sapiens (Human).
   1899..1948    +  CDS            SET1 (fragment): solubility-enhancement tag derived from T7 phage gene 10B
   1956..2003    +  terminator     T7 terminator: transcription terminator for bacteriophage T7 RNA polymerase
   2026..2130    -  CDS            TcR (fragment): tetracycline efflux protein; tet; confers resistance to tetracycline
   2178..2206    -  promoter       tet promoter: E. coli promoter for tetracycline efflux protein gene
   2319..2423    +  promoter       AmpR promoter: bla
   2424..3284    +  CDS            AmpR: β-lactamase; bla; confers resistance to ampicillin, carbenicillin, and related antibiotics
   3455..4043    +  rep_origin     ori: high-copy-number ColE1/pMB1/pBR322/pUC origin of replication
   4229..4368    -  misc_feature   bom: basis of mobility region from pBR322
   4470..4661    -  CDS            rop: Rop protein, which maintains plasmids at low copy number; rop
   4678..5058    +  CDS            YPB1_ECOLX: Protein predicted: Swiss-Prot protein existence level 4. From Escherichia coli.
   5300..5924    -  CDS            TcR (fragment): tetracycline efflux protein; tet; confers resistance to tetracycline
   5939..5960    -  protein_bind   CAP binding site: CAP binding activates transcription in the presence of cAMP. E. coli catabolite activator protein
   5973..1008    -  CDS            lacI (across the origin): lac repressor; lacI; The lac repressor binds to the lac operator to inhibit transcription in E. coli. This inhibition can be relieved by adding lactose or isopropyl-β-D-thiogalactopyranoside (IPTG).
