[The description below was written by a language model from this plasmid's Addgene catalogue record and pLannotate feature annotations shown in this document.]
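Description:
pET-11-LECT2-I40 is a bacterial expression plasmid built on the pET11 backbone for producing the I40 variant of human LECT2 (leukocyte chemotactic factor 2) in E. coli. It is propagated through a pBR322-type ColE1/pMB1 origin accompanied by the bom mobility region and the rop gene, whose product holds copy number down, consistent with the catalogue's low-copy designation. Selection is by ampicillin through the β-lactamase gene under its own promoter. Several fragments of the tetracycline resistance gene and the tet promoter are annotated, but these are non-functional leftovers of the pBR322 ancestry interrupted by the expression cassette and the lacI gene.

The roughly 400 bp LECT2 coding sequence, derived from a synthetic fragment, was inserted between NdeI and BamHI sites that both remain intact. It sits downstream of a T7 promoter immediately followed by a lac operator and the efficient T7 gene 10 ribosome binding site, and upstream of the T7 terminator. The plasmid-borne lacI gene supplies lac repressor, which binds the operator to keep transcription off until lactose or IPTG is added; expression also requires a host that supplies T7 RNA polymerase. The annotation marks the insert as a fragment of full-length LECT2, though the record does not state which residues are omitted. No affinity or epitope tag is listed in the catalogue fields; the short T7 gene 10-derived segment annotated after the insert lies in vector sequence beyond the BamHI site, and the record does not indicate that it is translated as part of the protein. According to the associated publication title, the construct was used for recombinant protein production to test in vitro whether an amyloidosis-associated LECT2 polymorphism affects the protein's stability.
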