Addgene plasmid #183032: pET-11-LECT2-I40
Purpose: Expression of LECT2 I40 variant protein from T7 promoter
Depositing lab: Gareth Morgan. Depositing organization: Boston University Medical Campus. Publication: An amyloidosis-associated polymorphism does not alter LECT2 stability in vitro. Belonogov L, Taylor PE, Wong S, Morgan GJ. bioRxiv 2022.03.01.482540 10.1101/2022.03.01.482540.
Backbone
  Vector backbone: pET11
  Backbone manufacturer: Novagen/EMD
  Backbone size w/o insert (bp): 5677
  Total vector size (bp): 6000
  Vector type: Bacterial Expression
Growth in bacteria
  Bacterial resistance: Ampicillin, 100 μg/mL
  Growth temperature: 37°C
  Growth strain: DH5alpha
  Copy number: Low Copy
Gene/Insert
  Gene/Insert name: LECT2 (alt name: Leukocyte chemotactic factor 2)
  Species: H. sapiens (human)
  Insert size (bp): 405
  Mutation: I40 variant
  Entrez Gene: LECT2 (a.k.a. chm-II, chm2)
  Promoter: T7
  Cloning method: Restriction Enzyme; 5′ cloning site NdeI (not destroyed); 3′ cloning site BamHI (not destroyed)
  Sequencing primers: 5′ T7; 3′ T7_term
Resource information
  A portion of this plasmid was derived from a plasmid made by: Cloned from a synthetic fragment (Twist Biosciences)
Terms and licenses: Academic/Nonprofit Terms; Industry Terms: Not Available to Industry
Depositor comments: Please visit https://doi.org/10.1101/2022.03.01.482540 for bioRxiv preprint.
How to cite: pET-11-LECT2-I40 was a gift from Gareth Morgan (Addgene plasmid # 183032 ; http://n2t.net/addgene:183032 ; RRID:Addgene_183032)
