>Addgene plasmid #183032 | pET-11-LECT2-I40 | depositor partial sequence | sequence record 354813 | ORF sequence from T7 primer
CTAGAATAATTTTGTTTAACTTTAAGAAGGAGATATACATATGGGGCCATGGGCTAATATATGTGCTGGC
AAGTCTTCCAATGAGATCCGGACGTGTGACCGCCATGGCTGTGGACAGTACTCTGCTCAAAGAAGTCAGA
GGCCTCACCAGGGTGTGGACATCTTGTGCTCTGCTGGATCTACTGTGTACGCACCATTCACTGGAATGAT
TGTGGGCCAGGAGAAACCTTATCAAAACAAGAATGCTATCAATAATGGTGTTCGAATATCTGGAAGAGGT
TTTTGTGTCAAAATGTTCTACATTAAGCCAATTAAGTATAAAGGTCCTATTAAGAAGGGAGAAAAACTTG
GAACTCTATTGCCCTTGCAGAAAGTTTATCCTGGCATACAATCGCATGTGCACATTGAAAACTGTGACTC
GAGTGACCCTACTGCATACCTGTAGAATAGGATCCGGCTGCTAACAAAGCCCGAAAGGAAGCTGAGTTGG
CTGCTGCCACCGCTGAGCAATAACTAGCATAACCCCTTGGGGCCTCTAAACGGGTCTTGAGGGGTTTTTT
GCTGAAAGGAGGAACTATATCCGGATATCCCGCAAGAGGCCCGGCAGTACCGGCATAACCAAGCCTATGC
CTACAGCATCCAGGGTGACGGTGCCGAGGATGACGATGAGCGCATTGTTAGATTTCATACACGGTGCCTG
ACTGCGTTAGCAATTTAACTGTGATAAACTACCGCATTAAAGCTTATCGATGATAAGCTGTCAAACATGA
GAATTCTTGAAGACGAAAGGGCCTCGTGATACGCCTATTTTTATAGGTTAATGTCATGA
